Addgene plasmid #209253: pMx/ATP8B1(E234Q)-HA
Purpose: Mammalian expression of ATP8B1 mutant E234Q
Depositing lab: Hye-Won Shin. Depositing organization: Kyoto University, Graduate School of Pharmaceutical Sciences. Publication: Phospholipid flippase activities and substrate specificities of human type IV P-type ATPases localized to the plasma membrane. Takatsu H, Tanaka G, Segawa K, Suzuki J, Nagata S, Nakayama K, Shin HW. J Biol Chem. 2014 Nov 28;289(48):33543-56. doi: 10.1074/jbc.M114.593012. Epub 2014 Oct 14. PubMed 25315773.
Backbone
  Vector backbone: pMx
  Vector type: Retroviral
Growth in bacteria
  Bacterial resistance: Ampicillin, 100 μg/mL
  Growth temperature: 30°C
  Growth strain: NEB Stable
  Copy number: Unknown
Gene/Insert
  Gene/Insert name: ATP8B1
  Species: H. sapiens (human)
  Mutation: E234Q
  Entrez Gene: ATP8B1 (a.k.a. ATPIC, BRIC, FIC1, ICP1, PFIC, PFIC1)
  Tag / fusion protein: HA (C terminal on insert)
  Cloning method: Gateway Cloning
Terms and licenses: Academic/Nonprofit Terms; Industry Terms: Not Available to Industry
How to cite: pMx/ATP8B1(E234Q)-HA was a gift from Hye-Won Shin (Addgene plasmid # 209253 ; http://n2t.net/addgene:209253 ; RRID:Addgene_209253)
