[The description below was written by a language model from this plasmid's Addgene catalogue record and pLannotate feature annotations shown in this document.]
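Description:
pMx/ATP8B1(E234Q)-HA is a Moloney murine leukemia virus-based retroviral vector, built on the pMx backbone, for expressing a mutant form of human ATP8B1 in mammalian cells. In bacteria it is maintained through a high-copy ColE1/pUC-type origin and selected with ampicillin via the β-lactamase gene and its own promoter. The sequenced plasmid is about 10.2 kb.

The viral portion is flanked by MMLV long terminal repeats. Downstream of the 5' LTR lie the packaging signal (Ψ, with an adjoining MESV-like Ψ fragment), a truncated gag lacking its start codon, and a pol segment carrying the splice acceptor. Together these allow the genomic RNA to be encapsidated when gag, pol and env are supplied in trans by a packaging cell line. No separate internal promoter is annotated upstream of the insert, so ATP8B1 expression is presumably driven from the 5' LTR. The ATP8B1 coding sequence sits between attB1 and attB2 sites, consistent with the recorded Gateway cloning. The catalogue lists a C-terminal HA tag for detection, although the feature table does not annotate it separately. Downstream, an SV40 enhancer/early promoter drives the neomycin phosphotransferase gene, which should permit G418 selection of transduced cells. The short Tn5 transposase fragment annotated just before neo is probably a remnant of the Tn5-derived neo cassette.

ATP8B1 is the catalytic subunit of a P4-ATPase phospholipid flippase that moves phospholipids, notably phosphatidylcholine, from the outer to the inner leaflet of the plasma membrane. The record does not state what the E234Q substitution does. The associated study concerns the flippase activities and substrate specificities of plasma-membrane P4-ATPases, so the construct probably serves for stable expression of the mutant for comparison with the wild-type protein.
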