Features (pLannotate 1.2.2; 18 found; start..end, strand, type, name):
     22..143     +  LTR            3' LTR (ΔU3) (fragment): self-inactivating 3' long terminal repeat (LTR) from Moloney murine leukemia virus
    144..613     +  LTR            LTR: long terminal repeat from Moloney murine leukemia virus
    678..877     +  misc_feature   MMLV Ψ: packaging signal of Moloney murine leukemia virus (MMLV)
    929..1017    +  misc_feature   MESV Ψ (fragment): packaging signal of murine embryonic stem cell virus
   1094..1510    +  CDS            gag (truncated): truncated Moloney murine leukemia virus (MMLV) gag gene lacking the start codon
   1520..1894    +  misc_feature   pol region: Moloney murine leukemia virus (MMLV) pol region containing the splice acceptor site
   1938..1962    +  protein_bind   attB1: mutant version of attB; recombination site for the Gateway® BP reaction BP Clonase™
   1995..5747    +  CDS            ATP8B1: AT8B1_HUMAN - Also known as ATPIC, FIC1, PFIC. Experimental evidence at protein level: Swiss-Prot protein existence level 1. Catalytic component of a P4-ATPase flippase complex which catalyzes the hydrolysis of ATP coupled to the transport of phospholipids, in particular phosphatidylcholines (PC), from the outer to the inner leaflet of the plasma membrane (PubMed:25315773, PubMed:17948906). May participate in the establishment of the canalicular membrane integrity by ensuring asymmetric distribution of phospholipids in the canicular membrane (By similarity). Thus may have a role in the regulat
   5761..5785    -  protein_bind   attB2: mutant version of attB; recombination site for the Gateway® BP reaction BP Clonase™
   6017..6346    +  promoter       SV40 promoter: SV40 enhancer and early promoter
   6348..6671    +  CDS            tnpA (fragment): TN5P_ECOLX - Also known as tnp. Experimental evidence at protein level: Swiss-Prot protein existence level 1. Mediates transposition of transposon Tn5 by a 'cut and paste' mechanism. First, the monomeric transposase binds the 19 bp inverted DNA repeats flanking the transposon. Then, dimerization of the DNA- bound transposase creates a synaptic DNA complex. After nicking of the first DNA strand, excision of the transposon proceeds through a series of intermediates. The transposase then mediates the insertion of the transposon at a new site by strand transfer. The activity of the wild- type tran
   6703..7494    +  CDS            neo: KKA2_KLEPN - Also known as kan, nptII. Experimental evidence at protein level: Swiss-Prot protein existence level 1. Resistance to kanamycin, neomycin, paromomycin, ribostamycin, butirosin and gentamicin B. From Klebsiella pneumoniae.
   7568..7689    +  LTR            3' LTR (ΔU3) (fragment): self-inactivating 3' long terminal repeat (LTR) from Moloney murine leukemia virus
   7690..8159    +  LTR            LTR: long terminal repeat from Moloney murine leukemia virus
   8225..8277    -  CDS            lacI (fragment): lac repressor; lacI; The lac repressor binds to the lac operator to inhibit transcription in E. coli. This inhibition can be relieved by adding lactose or isopropyl-β-D-thiogalactopyranoside (IPTG).
   8460..9048    -  rep_origin     ori: high-copy-number ColE1/pMB1/pBR322/pUC origin of replication
   9212..10072   -  CDS            AmpR: β-lactamase; bla; confers resistance to ampicillin, carbenicillin, and related antibiotics
  10073..10177   -  promoter       AmpR promoter: bla
>Addgene plasmid #209253 | pMx/ATP8B1(E234Q)-HA | addgene full sequence | sequence record 413152 | Addgene NGS Result
CCCGAAAAGTGCCACCTGCATAATGAAAGACCCCACCTGTAGGTTTGGCAAGCTAGCTTAAGTAACGCCA
TTTTGCAAGGCATGGAAAAATACATAACTGAGAATAGAAAAGTTCAGATCAAGGTCAGGAACAGATGGAA
CAGCTGAATATGGGCCAAACAGGATATCTGTGGTAAGCAGTTCCTGCCCCGGCTCAGGGCCAAGAACAGA
TGGAACAGCTGAATATGGGCCAAACAGGATATCTGTGGTAAGCAGTTCCTGCCCCGGCTCAGGGCCAAGA
ACAGATGGTCCCCAGATGCGGTCCAGCCCTCAGCAGTTTCTAGAGAACCATCAGATGTTTCCAGGGTGCC
CCAAGGACCTGAAATGACCCTGTGCCTTATTTGAACTAACCAATCAGTTCGCTTCTCGCTTCTGTTCGCG
CGCTTCTGCTCCCCGAGCTCAATAAAAGAGCCCACAACCCCTCACTCGGGGCGCCAGTCCTCCGATTGAC
TGAGTCGCCCGGGTACCCGTGTATCCAATAAACCCTCTTGCAGTTGCATCCGACTTGTGGTCTCGCTGTT
CCTTGGGAGGGTCTCCTCTGAGTGATTGACTACCCGTCAGCGGGGGTCTTTCATTTGGGGGCTCGTCCGG
GATCGGGAGACCCCTGCCCAGGGACCACCGACCCACCACCGGGAGGTAAGCTGGCCAGCAACTTATCTGT
GTCTGTCCGATTGTCTAGTGTCTATGACTGATTTTATGCGCCTGCGTCGGTACTAGTTAGCTAACTAGCT
CTGTATCTGGCGGACCCGTGGTGGAACTGACGAGTTCGGAACACCCGGCCGCAACCCTGGGAGACGTCCC
AGGGACTTCGGGGGCCGTTTTTGTGGCCCGACCTGAGTCCAAAAATCCCGATCGTTTTGGACTCTTTGGT
GCACCCCCCTAATAGGAGGGATATGTGGTTCTGGTAGGAGACGAGAACCTAAAACAGTTCCCGCCTCCGT
CTGAATTTTTGCTTTCGGTTTGGGACCGAAGCCGCGCCGCGCGTCTTGTCTGCTGCAGCATCGTTCTGTG
TTGTCTCTGTCTGACTGTGTTTCTGTATTTGTCTGAAAATTAGGGCCAGACTGTTACCACTCCCTTAAGT
TTGACCTTAGGTCACTGGAAAGATGTCGAGCGGATCGCTCACAACCAGTCGGTAGATGTCAAGAAGAGAC
GTTGGGTTACCTTCTGCTCTGCAGAATGGCCAACCTTTAACGTCGGATGGCCGCGAGACGGCACCTTTAA
CCGAGACCTCATCACCCAGGTTAAGATCAAGGTCTTTTCACCTGGCCCGCATGGACACCCAGACCAGGTC
CCCTACATCGTGACCTGGGAAGCCTTGGCTTTTGACCCCCCTCCCTGGGTCAAGCCCTTTGTACACCCTA
AGCCTCCGCCTCCTCTTCCTCCATCCGCCCCGTCTCTCCCCCTTGAACCTCCTCGTTCGACCCCGCCTCG
ATCCTCCCTTTATCCAGCCCTCACTCCTTCTCTAGGCGCCCCCATATGGCCATATGAGATCTTATATGGG
GCACCCCCGCCCCTTGTAAACTTCCCTGACCCTGACATGACAAGAGTTACTAACAGCCCCTCTCTCCAAG
CTCACTTACAGGCTCTCTACTTAGTCCAGCACGAAGTCTGGAGACCTCTGGCGGCAGCCTACCAAGAACA
ACTGGACCGACCGGTGGTACCTCACCCTTACCGAGTCGGCGACACAGTGTGGGTCCGCCGACACCAGACT
AAGAACCTAGAACCTCGCTGGAAAGGACCTTACACAGTCCTGCTGACCACCCCCACCGCCCTCAAAGTAG
ACGGCATCGCAGCTTGGATACACGCCGCCCACGTGAAGGCTGCCGACCCCGGGGGTGGACCATCCTCTAG
ACTGCCGGATCTAGCTAGTTAATTAAGGATCTCTAGTTAAGCTATCAACAAGTTTGTACAAAAAAGCAGG
CTCTTTAAAGGAACCAATTCAGTCGACTGGATCCATGAGTACAGAAAGAGACTCAGAAACGACGTTTGAC
GAGGATTCTCAGCCTAATGACGAAGTGGTTCCCTACAGTGATGATGAAACAGAAGATGAACTTGATGACC
AGGGGTCTGCTGTTGAACCAGAACAAAACCGAGTCAACAGGGAAGCAGAGGAGAACCGGGAGCCATTCAG
AAAAGAATGTACATGGCAAGTCAAAGCAAACGATCGCAAGTACCACGAACAACCTCACTTTATGAACACA
AAATTCTTGTGTATTAAGGAGAGTAAATATGCGAATAATGCAATTAAAACATACAAGTACAACGCATTTA
CCTTTATACCAATGAATCTGTTTGAGCAGTTTAAGAGAGCAGCCAATTTATATTTCCTGGCTCTTCTTAT
CTTACAGGCAGTTCCTCAAATCTCTACCCTGGCTTGGTACACCACACTAGTGCCCCTGCTTGTGGTGCTG
GGCGTCACTGCAATCAAAGACCTGGTGGACGATGTGGCTCGCCATAAAATGGATAAGGAAATCAACAATA
GGACGTGTGAAGTCATTAAGGATGGCAGGTTCAAAGTTGCTAAGTGGAAAGAAATTCAAGTTGGAGACGT
CATTCGTCTGAAAAAAAATGACTTTGTTCCAGCTGACATTCTCCTGCTGTCTAGCTCTGAGCCTAACAGC
CTCTGCTATGTGGAAACAGCAGAACTGGACGGACAAACCAATTTAAAATTTAAGATGTCACTTGAAATCA
CAGACCAGTACCTCCAAAGAGAAGATACATTGGCTACATTTGATGGTTTTATTGAATGTGAAGAACCCAA
TAACCGACTGGATAAGTTTACAGGAACACTATTTTGGAGAAACACAAGTTTTCCTTTGGATGCTGATAAA
ATTTTGTTACGTGGCTGTGTAATTAGGAACACCGATTTCTGCCACGGCTTAGTCATTTTTGCAGGTGCTG
ACACTAAAATAATGAAGAATAGTGGGAAAACCAGATTTAAAAGAACTAAAATTGATTACTTGATGAACTA
CATGGTTTACACGATCTTTGTTGTTCTTATTCTGCTTTCTGCTGGTCTTGCCATCGGCCATGCTTATTGG
GAAGCACAGGTGGGCAATTCCTCTTGGTACCTCTATGATGGAGAAGACGATACACCCTCCTACCGTGGAT
TCCTCATTTTCTGGGGCTATATCATTGTTCTCAACACCATGGTACCCATCTCTCTCTATGTCAGCGTGGA
AGTGATTCGTCTTGGACAGAGTCACTTCATCAACTGGGACCTGCAAATGTACTATGCTGAGAAGGACACA
CCCGCAAAAGCTAGAACCACCACACTCAATGAACAGCTCGGGCAGATCCATTATATCTTCTCTGATAAGA
CGGGGACACTCACACAAAATATCATGACCTTTAAAAAGTGCTGTATCAACGGGCAGATATATGGGGACCA
TCGGGATGCCTCTCAACACAACCACAACAAAATAGAGCAAGTTGATTTTAGCTGGAATACATATGCTGAT
GGGAAGCTTGCATTTTATGACCACTATCTTATTGAGCAAATCCAGTCAGGGAAAGAGCCAGAAGTACGAC
AGTTCTTCTTCTTGCTCGCAGTTTGCCACACAGTCATGGTGGATAGGACTGATGGTCAGCTCAACTACCA
GGCAGCCTCTCCCGATGAAGGTGCCCTGGTAAACGCTGCCAGGAACTTTGGCTTTGCCTTCCTCGCCAGG
ACCCAGAACACCATCACCATCAGTGAACTGGGCACTGAAAGGACTTACAATGTTCTTGCCATTTTGGACT
TCAACAGTGACCGGAAGCGAATGTCTATCATTGTAAGAACCCCAGAAGGCAATATCAAGCTTTACTGTAA
AGGTGCTGACACTGTTATTTATGAACGGTTACATCGAATGAATCCTACTAAGCAAGAAACACAGGATGCC
CTGGATATCTTTGCAAATGAAACTCTTAGAACCCTATGCCTTTGCTACAAGGAAATTGAAGAAAAAGAAT
TTACAGAATGGAATAAAAAGTTTATGGCTGCCAGTGTGGCCTCCACCAACCGGGACGAAGCTCTGGATAA
AGTATATGAGGAGATTGAAAAAGACTTAATTCTCCTGGGAGCTACAGCTATTGAAGACAAGCTACAGGAT
GGAGTTCCAGAAACCATTTCAAAACTTGCAAAAGCTGACATTAAGATCTGGGTGCTTACTGGAGACAAAA
AGGAAACTGCTGAAAATATAGGATTTGCTTGTGAACTTCTGACTGAAGACACCACCATCTGCTATGGGGA
GGATATTAATTCTCTTCTTCATGCAAGGATGGAAAACCAGAGGAATAGAGGTGGCGTCTACGCAAAGTTT
GCACCTCCTGTGCAGGAATCTTTTTTTCCACCCGGTGGAAACCGTGCCTTAATCATCACTGGTTCTTGGT
TGAATGAAATTCTTCTCGAGAAAAAGACCAAGAGAAATAAGATTCTGAAGCTGAAGTTCCCAAGAACAGA
AGAAGAAAGACGGATGCGGACCCAAAGTAAAAGGAGGCTAGAAGCTAAGAAAGAGCAGCGGCAGAAAAAC
TTTGTGGACCTGGCCTGCGAGTGCAGCGCAGTCATCTGCTGCCGCGTCACCCCCAAGCAGAAGGCCATGG
TGGTGGACCTGGTGAAGAGGTACAAGAAAGCCATCACGCTGGCCATCGGAGATGGGGCCAATGACGTGAA
CATGATCAAAACTGCCCACATTGGCGTTGGAATAAGTGGACAAGAAGGAATGCAAGCTGTCATGTCGAGT
GACTATTCCTTTGCTCAGTTCCGATATCTGCAGAGGCTACTGCTGGTGCATGGCCGATGGTCTTACATAA
GGATGTGCAAGTTCCTACGATACTTCTTTTACAAAAACTTTGCCTTTACTTTGGTTCATTTCTGGTACTC
CTTCTTCAATGGCTACTCTGCGCAGACTGCATACGAGGATTGGTTCATCACCCTCTACAACGTGCTGTAC
ACCAGCCTGCCCGTGCTCCTCATGGGGCTGCTCGACCAGGATGTGAGTGACAAACTGAGCCTCCGATTCC
CTGGGTTATACATAGTGGGACAAAGAGACTTACTATTCAACTATAAGAGATTCTTTGTAAGCTTGTTGCA
TGGGGTCCTAACATCGATGATCCTCTTCTTCATACCTCTTGGAGCTTATCTGCAAACCGTAGGGCAGGAT
GGAGAGGCACCTTCCGACTACCAGTCTTTTGCCGTCACCATTGCCTCTGCTCTTGTAATAACAGTCAATT
TCCAGATTGGCTTGGATACTTCTTATTGGACTTTTGTGAATGCTTTTTCAATTTTTGGAAGCATTGCACT
TTATTTTGGCATCATGTTTGACTTTCATAGTGCTGGAATACATGTTCTCTTTCCATCTGCATTTCAATTT
ACAGGCACAGCTTCAAACGCTCTGAGACAGCCATACATTTGGTTAACTATCATCCTGACTGTTGCTGTGT
GCTTACTACCCGTCGTTGCCATTCGATTCCTGTCAATGACCATCTGGCCATCAGAAAGTGATAAGATCCA
GAAGCATCGCAAGCGGTTGAAGGCGGAGGAGCAGTGGCAGCGACGGCAGCAGGTGTTCCGCCGGGGCGTG
TCAACGCGGCGCTCGGCCTACGCCTTCTCGCACCAGCGGGGCTACGCGGACCTCATCTCCTCCGGGCGCA
GCATCCGCAAGAAGCGCTCGCCGCTTGATGCCATCGTGGCGGATGGCACCGCGGAGTACAGGCGCACCGG
GGACTCGTCGAGATATCTAGACCCAGCTTTCTTGTACAAAGTGGTTGATCTAGAGGGCCCGCGGTTCGAA
CTCGAGTATCCATACGATGTACCAGACTACGCAGAGATCCACTAGTTCAATTCCAGCTGAGCGCCGGTCG
CTACCATTACCAGTTGGTCTGGTGTCAAAAATAATAATAACCGGGCAGGCCATGTCTGCCCGTATTTCGC
GTAAGGAAATCCATTATGTACTATTTAAACTCGAGCGGCCGCCAGCACAGTGGTCGACTGTGGAATGTGT
GTCAGTTAGGGTGTGGAAAGTCCCCAGGCTCCCCAGCAGGCAGAAGTATGCAAAGCATGCATCTCAATTA
GTCAGCAACCAGGTGTGGAAAGTCCCCAGGCTCCCCAGCAGGCAGAAGTATGCAAAGCATGCATCTCAAT
TAGTCAGCAACCATAGTCCCGCCCCTAACTCCGCCCATCCCGCCCCTAACTCCGCCCAGTTCCGCCCATT
CTCCGCCCCATGGCTGACTAATTTTTTTTATTTATGCAGAGGCCGAGGCCGCCTCGGCCTCTGAGCTATT
CCAGAAGTAGTGAGGAGGCTTTTTTGGAGGCCTAGGCTTTTGCAAAAAGCTTCACGCTGCCGCAAGCACT
CAGGGCGCAAGGGCTGCTAAAGGAAGCGGAACACGTAGAAAGCCAGTCCGCAGAAACGGTGCTGACCCCG
GATGAATGTCAGCTACTGGGCTATCTGGACAAGGGAAAACGCAAGCGCAAAGAGAAAGCAGGTAGCTTGC
AGTGGGCTTACATGGCGATAGCTAGACTGGGCGGTTTTATGGACAGCAAGCGAACCGGAATTGCCAGCTG
GGGCGCCCTCTGGTAAGGTTGGGAAGCCCTGCAAAGTAAACTGGATGGCTTTCTTGCCGCCAAGGATCTG
ATGGCGCAGGGGATCAAGATCTGATCAAGAGACAGGATGAGGATCGTTTCGCATGATTGAACAAGATGGA
TTGCACGCAGGTTCTCCGGCCGCTTGGGTGGAGAGGCTATTCGGCTATGACTGGGCACAACAGACAATCG
GCTGCTCTGATGCCGCCGTGTTCCGGCTGTCAGCGCAGGGGCGCCCGGTTCTTTTTGTCAAGACCGACCT
GTCCGGTGCCCTGAATGAACTGCAGGACGAGGCAGCGCGGCTATCGTGGCTGGCCACGACGGGCGTTCCT
TGCGCAGCTGTGCTCGACGTTGTCACTGAAGCGGGAAGGGACTGGCTGCTATTGGGCGAAGTGCCGGGGC
AGGATCTCCTGTCATCTCACCTTGCTCCTGCCGAGAAAGTATCCATCATGGCTGATGCAATGCGGCGGCT
GCATACGCTTGATCCGGCTACCTGCCCATTCGACCACCAAGCGAAACATCGCATCGAGCGAGCACGTACT
CGGATGGAAGCCGGTCTTGTCGATCAGGATGATCTGGACGAAGAGCATCAGGGGCTCGCGCCAGCCGAAC
TGTTCGCCAGGCTCAAGGCGCGCATGCCCGACGGCGAGGATCTCGTCGTGACCCATGGCGATGCCTGCTT
GCCGAATATCATGGTGGAAAATGGCCGCTTTTCTGGATTCATCGACTGTGGCCGGCTGGGTGTGGCGGAC
CGCTATCAGGACATAGCGTTGGCTACCCGTGATATTGCTGAAGAGCTTGGCGGCGAATGGGCTGACCGCT
TCCTCGTGCTTTACGGTATCGCCGCTCCCGATTCGCAGCGCATCGCCTTCTATCGCCTTCTTGACGAGTT
CTTCTGAGCGGGACTCTGGGGTTCGCATCGTCGACGATAAAATAAAAGATTTTATTTAGTCTCCAGAAAA
AGGGGGGAATGAAAGACCCCACCTGTAGGTTTGGCAAGCTAGCTTAAGTAACGCCATTTTGCAAGGCATG
GAAAAATACATAACTGAGAATAGAGAAGTTCAGATCAAGGTCAGGAACAGATGGAACAGCTGAATATGGG
CCAAACAGGATATCTGTGGTAAGCAGTTCCTGCCCCGGCTCAGGGCCAAGAACAGATGGAACAGCTGAAT
ATGGGCCAAACAGGATATCTGTGGTAAGCAGTTCCTGCCCCGGCTCAGGGCCAAGAACAGATGGTCCCCA
GATGCGGTCCAGCCCTCAGCAGTTTCTAGAGAACCATCAGATGTTTCCAGGGTGCCCCAAGGACCTGAAA
TGACCCTGTGCCTTATTTGAACTAACCAATCAGTTCGCTTCTCGCTTCTGTTCGCGCGCTTCTGCTCCCC
GAGCTCAATAAAAGAGCCCACAACCCCTCACTCGGGGCGCCAGTCCTCCGATTGACTGAGTCGCCCGGGT
ACCCGTGTATCCAATAAACCCTCTTGCAGTTGCATCCGACTTGTGGTCTCGCTGTTCCTTGGGAGGGTCT
CCTCTGAGTGATTGACTACCCGTCAGCGGGGGTCTTTCACATGCAGCATGTATCAAAATTAATTTGGTTT
TTTTTCTTAAGTATTTACATTAAATGGCCATAGTTGCATTAATGAATCGGCCAACGCGCGGGGAGAGGCG
GTTTGCGTATTGGGCGCTCTTCCGCTTCCTCGCTCACTGACTCGCTGCGCTCGGTCGTTCGGCTGCGGCG
AGCGGTATCAGCTCACTCAAAGGCGGTAATACGGTTATCCACAGAATCAGGGGATAACGCAGGAAAGAAC
ATGTGAGCAAAAGGCCAGCAAAAGGCCAGGAACCGTAAAAAGGCCGCGTTGCTGGCGTTTTTCCATAGGC
TCCGCCCCCCTGACGAGCATCACAAAAATCGACGCTCAAGTCAGAGGTGGCGAAACCCGACAGGACTATA
AAGATACCAGGCGTTTCCCCCTGGAAGCTCCCTCGTGCGCTCTCCTGTTCCGACCCTGCCGCTTACCGGA
TACCTGTCCGCCTTTCTCCCTTCGGGAAGCGTGGCGCTTTCTCATAGCTCACGCTGTAGGTATCTCAGTT
CGGTGTAGGTCGTTCGCTCCAAGCTGGGCTGTGTGCACGAACCCCCCGTTCAGCCCGACCGCTGCGCCTT
ATCCGGTAACTATCGTCTTGAGTCCAACCCGGTAAGACACGACTTATCGCCACTGGCAGCAGCCACTGGT
AACAGGATTAGCAGAGCGAGGTATGTAGGCGGTGCTACAGAGTTCTTGAAGTGGTGGCCTAACTACGGCT
ACACTAGAAGAACAGTATTTGGTATCTGCGCTCTGCTGAAGCCAGTTACCTTCGGAAAAAGAGTTGGTAG
CTCTTGATCCGGCAAACAAACCACCGCTGGTAGCGGTGGTTTTTTTGTTTGCAAGCAGCAGATTACGCGC
AGAAAAAAAGGATCTCAAGAAGATCCTTTGATCTTTTCTACGGGGTCTGACGCTCAGTGGAACGAAAACT
CACGTTAAGGGATTTTGGTCATGAGATTATCAAAAAGGATCTTCACCTAGATCCTTTTGCGGCCGGCCGC
AAATCAATCTAAAGTATATATGAGTAAACTTGGTCTGACAGTTACCAATGCTTAATCAGTGAGGCACCTA
TCTCAGCGATCTGTCTATTTCGTTCATCCATAGTTGCCTGACTCCCCGTCGTGTAGATAACTACGATACG
GGAGGGCTTACCATCTGGCCCCAGTGCTGCAATGATACCGCGAGACCCACGCTCACCGGCTCCAGATTTA
TCAGCAATAAACCAGCCAGCCGGAAGGGCCGAGCGCAGAAGTGGTCCTGCAACTTTATCCGCCTCCATCC
AGTCTATTAATTGTTGCCGGGAAGCTAGAGTAAGTAGTTCGCCAGTTAATAGTTTGCGCAACGTTGTTGC
CATTGCTACAGGCATCGTGGTGTCACGCTCGTCGTTTGGTATGGCTTCATTCAGCTCCGGTTCCCAACGA
TCAAGGCGAGTTACATGATCCCCCATGTTGTGCAAAAAAGCGGTTAGCTCCTTCGGTCCTCCGATCGTTG
TCAGAAGTAAGTTGGCCGCAGTGTTATCACTCATGGTTATGGCAGCACTGCATAATTCTCTTACTGTCAT
GCCATCCGTAAGATGCTTTTCTGTGACTGGTGAGTACTCAACCAAGTCATTCTGAGAATAGTGTATGCGG
CGACCGAGTTGCTCTTGCCCGGCGTCAATACGGGATAATACCGCGCCACATAGCAGAACTTTAAAAGTGC
TCATCATTGGAAAACGTTCTTCGGGGCGAAAACTCTCAAGGATCTTACCGCTGTTGAGATCCAGTTCGAT
GTAACCCACTCGTGCACCCAACTGATCTTCAGCATCTTTTACTTTCACCAGCGTTTCTGGGTGAGCAAAA
ACAGGAAGGCAAAATGCCGCAAAAAAGGGAATAAGGGCGACACGGAAATGTTGAATACTCATACTCTTCC
TTTTTCAATATTATTGAAGCATTTATCAGGGTTATTGTCTCATGAGCGGATACATATTTGAATGTATTTA
GAAAAATAAACAAATAGGGGTTCCGCGCACATTTC
